Addgene plasmid #40518: pEMB018 / LRRK2_BC_1510_2187
Depositing lab: Michael J Fox Foundation MJFF. Depositing organization: Michael J Fox Foundation.
Backbone
  Vector backbone: pEMB018
  Backbone manufacturer: Emerald
  Vector type: Baculovirus
Growth in bacteria
  Bacterial resistance: Ampicillin, 100 μg/mL
  Growth temperature: 37°C
  Growth strain: Top10
  Copy number: High Copy
Gene/Insert
  Gene/Insert name: LRRK2
  Species: H. sapiens (human)
  Mutation: WT; aa1510_2187
  Entrez Gene: LRRK2 (a.k.a. AURA17, DARDARIN, PARK8, RIPK7, ROCO2)
  Promoter: polH
  Tag / fusion protein: 6xHis (N terminal on insert)
  Cloning method: Restriction Enzyme; 5′ cloning site BamHI (destroyed during cloning); 3′ cloning site HindIII (destroyed during cloning)
  Sequencing primers: 5′ DSP2466For:GAATTTCGTCGACAGATC; 3′ DSP2466Rev:AATAACCCGGATCAGCTT
Terms and licenses: Academic/Nonprofit Terms; Industry Terms
How to cite: pEMB018 / LRRK2_BC_1510_2187 was a gift from Michael J Fox Foundation MJFF (Addgene plasmid # 40518 ; http://n2t.net/addgene:40518 ; RRID:Addgene_40518)
