[The description below was written by a language model from this plasmid's Addgene catalogue record and pLannotate feature annotations shown in this document.]
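Description:
pEMB018 / LRRK2_BC_1510_2187 is a 9,470 bp baculovirus transfer plasmid built on the pEMB018 backbone (Emerald) for producing a fragment of human LRRK2 in insect cells. In bacteria it is maintained as a high-copy plasmid through a ColE1/pUC-type origin and selected with ampicillin via the β-lactamase gene. An f1 phage origin and a residual lacZα fragment are also annotated in the backbone.

The expression cassette sits between two stretches of Autographa californica nucleopolyhedrovirus sequence: lef2 and ORF603 on one side and a recombination region containing part of ORF1629 on the other. These flanks allow homologous recombination with baculoviral DNA at the polyhedrin locus, transferring the cassette into a recombinant virus. The very late polyhedrin (polH) promoter drives a wild-type LRRK2 coding segment of about 2 kb corresponding to residues 1510–2187. LRRK2 (also known as PARK8 or dardarin) is a serine/threonine kinase that regulates RAB GTPases.

The catalogue entry lists a 6xHis tag at the N terminus of the insert, whereas the feature table detects a six-histidine stretch just downstream of the LRRK2 fragment, so tag placement should be checked against the sequence. Divergently oriented from polH, the late p6.9 promoter drives E. coli β-glucuronidase (GUS), which provides a reporter for identifying recombinant virus. The BamHI and HindIII sites used for cloning were destroyed.

The record does not state a specific application. The design suits baculovirus-mediated expression and histidine-affinity purification of this LRRK2 fragment for biochemical or structural work related to Parkinson's disease research.
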