Features (pLannotate 1.2.2; 14 found; start..end, strand, type, name):
    329..453     +  CDS            lef2: baculovirus late expression factor 2
    491..1096    +  CDS            ORF603: baculovirus ORF603 protein
   1167..2972    -  CDS            GUS: β-glucuronidase; uidA (or gusA) from E. coli
   2987..3302    -  promoter       p6.9 promoter: Autographa californica p6.9; baculovirus late basic protein promoter
   3317..3408    +  promoter       polyhedrin promoter: polh from Autographa californica; promoter for the baculovirus polyhedrin gene
   3463..5496    +  CDS            LRRK2 (fragment): LRRK2_HUMAN - Also known as PARK8. Experimental evidence at protein level: Swiss-Prot protein existence level 1. Serine/threonine-protein kinase which phosphorylates a broad range of proteins involved in multiple processes such as neuronal plasticity, autophagy, and vesicle trafficking (PubMed:20949042, PubMed:22012985, PubMed:26824392, PubMed:29125462, PubMed:28720718, PubMed:29127255, PubMed:30398148, PubMed:29212815, PubMed:30635421, PubMed:21850687, PubMed:23395371, PubMed:17114044, PubMed:24687852, PubMed:26014385, PubMed:25201882). Is a key regulator of RAB GTPases by regulating the GTP/
   5520..5537    +  CDS            9xHis (fragment): 9xHis affinity tag
   5574..6931    +  misc_recomb    baculovirus recombination region (ORF1629): contains part of ORF1629
   6929..7006    -  CDS            P61 (fragment): P78_NPVAC - Experimental evidence at protein level: Swiss-Prot protein existence level 1. Plays a role in the transport of the nucleocapsids from the cytoplasm toward the host nucleus together with the host actin- polymerizing Arp2/3 complex. From Autographa californica nuclear polyhedrosis virus (AcMNPV).
   7194..7782    -  rep_origin     ori: high-copy-number ColE1/pMB1/pBR322/pUC origin of replication
   7953..8813    -  CDS            AmpR: β-lactamase; bla; confers resistance to ampicillin, carbenicillin, and related antibiotics
   8814..8918    -  promoter       AmpR promoter: bla
   8945..9400    +  rep_origin     f1 ori (sequence partly withheld): f1 bacteriophage origin of replication; arrow indicates direction of (+) strand synthesis
   9405..1       -  CDS            lacZα (fragment) (across the origin): LacZα fragment of β-galactosidase; lacZ fragment
>Addgene plasmid #40518 | pEMB018 / LRRK2_BC_1510_2187 | depositor full sequence | sequence record 52191 | pEMB018 / LRRK2_BC_1510_2187 sequence 9470 bps
GGAACGGCTCCGCCCACTATTAATGAAATTAAAAATTCCAATTTTAAAAAACGCAGCAAGAGAAACATTT
GTATGAAAGAATGCGTAGAAGGAAAGAAAAATGTCGTCGACATGCTGAACAACAAGATTAATATGCCTCC
GTGTATAAAAAAAATATTGAACGATTTGAAAGAAAACAATGTACCGCGCGGCGGTATGTACAGGAAGAGG
TTTATACTAAACTGTTACATTGCAAACGTGGTTTCGTGTGCCAAGTGTGAAAACCGATGTTTAATCAAGG
CTCTGACGCATTTCTACAACCACGACTCCAAGTGTGTGGGTGAAGTCATGCATCTTTTAATCAAATCCCA
AGATGTGTATAAACCACCAAACTGCCAAAAAATGAAAACTGTCGACAAGCTCTGTCCGTTTGCTGGCAAC
TGCAAGGGTCTCAATCCTATTTGTAATTATTGAATAATAAAACAATTATAAATGCTAAATTTGTTTTTTA
TTAACGATACAAACCAAACGCAACAAGAACATTTGTAGTATTATCTATAATTGAAAACGCGTAGTTATAA
TCGCTGAGGTAATATTTAAAATCATTTTCAAATGATTCACAGTTAATTTGCGACAATATAATTTTATTTT
CACATAAACTAGACGCCTTGTCGTCTTCTTCTTCGTATTCCTTCTCTTTTTCATTTTTCTCTTCATAAAA
ATTAACATAGTTATTATCGTATCCATATATGTATCTATCGTATAGAGTAAATTTTTTGTTGTCATAAATA
TATATGTCTTTTTTAATGGGGTGTATAGTACCGCTGCGCATAGTTTTTCTGTAATTTACAACAGTGCTAT
TTTCTGGTAGTTCTTCGGAGTGTGTTGCTTTAATTATTAAATTTATATAATCAATGAATTTGGGATCGTC
GGTTTTGTACAATATGTTGCCGGCATAGTACGCAGCTTCTTCTAGTTCAATTACACCATTTTTTAGCAGC
ACCGGATTAACATAACTTTCCAAAATGTTGTACGAACCGTTAAACAAAAACAGTTCACCTCCCTTTTCTA
TACTATTGTCTGCGAGCAGTTGTTTGTTGTTAAAAATAACAGCCATTGTAATGAGACGCACAAACTAATA
TCACAAACTGGAAATGTCTATCAATATATAGTTGCTGATCAGATCCTCATTGTTTGCCTCCCTGCTGCGG
TTTTTCACCGAAGTTCATGCCAGTCCAGCGTTTTTGCAGCAGAAAAGCCGCCGACTTCGGTTTGCGGTCG
CGAGTGAAGATCCCTTTCTTGTTACCGCCAACGCGCAATATGCCTTGCGAGGTCGCAAAATCGGCGAAAT
TCCATACCTGTTCACCGACGACGGCGCTGACGCGATCAAAGACGCGGTGATACATATCCAGCCATGCACA
CTGATACTCTTCACTCCACATGTCGGTGTACATTGAGTGCAGCCCGGCTAACGTATCCACGCCGTATTCG
GTGATGATAATCGGCTGATGCAGTTTCTCCTGCCAGGCCAGAAGTTCTTTTTCCAGTACCTTCTCTGCCG
TTTCCAAATCGCCGCTTTGGACATACCATCCGTAATAACGGTTCAGGCACAGCACATCAAAGAGATCGCT
GATGGTATCGGTGTGAGCGTCGCAGAACATTACATTGACGCAGGTGATCGGACGCGTCGGGTCGAGTTTA
CGCGTTGCTTCCGCCAGTGGCGCGAAATATTCCCGTGCACCTTGCGGACGGGTATCCGGTTCGTTGGCAA
TACTCCACATCACCACGCTTGGGTGGTTTTTGTCACGCGCTATCAGCTCTTTAATCGCCTGTAAGTGCGC
TTGCTGAGTTTCCCCGTTGACTGCCTCTTCGCTGTACAGTTCTTTCGGCTTGTTGCCCGCTTCGAAACCA
ATGCCTAAAGAGAGCGAAAAGCCGACAGCAGCAGTTTCATCAATCACCACGATGCCATGTTCATCTGCCC
AGTCGAGCATCTCTTCAGCGTAAGGGTAATGCGAGGTACGGTAGGAGTTGGCCCCAATCCAGTCCATTAA
TGCGTGGTCGTGCACCATCAGCACGTTATCGAATCCTTTGCCACGTAAGTCCGCATCTTCATGACGACCA
AAGCCAGTAAAGTAGAACGGTTTGTGGTTAATCAGGAACTGTTGGCCCTTCACTGCCACTGACCGGATGC
CGACGCGAAGCGGGTAGATATCACACTCTGTCTGGCTTTTGGCTGTGACGCACAGTTCATAGAGATAACC
TTCACCCGGTTGCCAGAGGTGCGGATTCACCACTTGCAAAGTCCCGCTAGTGCCTTGTCCAGTTGCAACC
ACCTGTTGATCCGCATCACGCAGTTCAACGCTGACATCACCATTGGCCACCACCTGCCAGTCAACAGACG
CGTGGTTACAGTCTTGCGCGACATGCGTCACCACGGTGATATCGTCCACCCAGGTGTTCGGCGTGGTGTA
GAGCATTACGCTGCGATGGATTCCGGCATAGTTAAAGAAATCATGGAAGTAAGACTGCTTTTTCTTGCCG
TTTTCGTCGGTAATCACCATTCCCGGCGGGATAGTCTGCCAGTTCAGTTCGTTGTTCACACAAACGGTGA
TACGTACACTTTTCCCGGCAATAACATACGGCGTGACATCGGCTTCAAATGGCGTATAGCCGCCCTGATG
CTCCATCACTTCCTGATTATTGACCCACACTTTGCCGTAATGAGTGACCGCATCGAAACGCAGCACGATA
CGCTGGCCTGCCCAACCTTTCGGTATAAAGACTTCGCGCTGATACCAGACGTTGCCCGCATAATTACGAA
TATCTGCATCGGCGAACTGATCGTTAAAACTGCCTGGCACAGCAATTGCCCGGCTTTCTTGTAACGCGCT
TTCCCACCAACGCTGATCAATTCCACAGTTTTCGCGATCCAGACTGAATGCCCACAGGCCGTCGAGTTTT
TTGATTTCACGGGTTGGGGTTTCTACAGGACGGACCATATTTATAGGTGTAATTTATGTAGCTGTAATTT
TTACCTTATTAATATTTTTTACGCTTTGCATTCGACGACTGAACTCCCAAATATATGTTTAACTCGTCTT
GGTCGTTTGAATTTTTGTTGCTGTGTTTCCTAATATTTTCCATCACCTTAAATATGTTATTGTAATCCTC
AATGTTGAACTTGCAATTGGACACGGCATAGTTTTCCATAGTCGTGTAAAACATGGTATTGGCTGCATTG
TAATACATCCGACTGAGCGGGTACGGATCTATGTGTTTGAGCAGCCTGTTCAAAAACTCTGCATCGTCGC
AAAACGGAATTTCGTCGACAGATCTGATCATGGAGATAATTAAAATGATAACCATCTCGCAAATAAATAA
GTATTTTACTGTTTTCGTAACAGTTTTGTAATAAAAAAACCTATAAATATAGGATCTATGCACCACCATC
ACCACCATCACCACTTGGTGCCCCGCGGATCCAACTTCAAAATTCGCGACCAGCTGGTGGTCGGACAGCT
GATCCCCGACTGCTACGTGGAACTTGAGAAGATCATCCTGAGCGAGCGCAAGAATGTGCCTATCGAGTTT
CCAGTGATCGATCGCAAACGTCTCCTCCAGCTCGTGCGTGAGAATCAGCTGCAGCTCGACGAGAACGAGC
TGCCTCATGCTGTGCACTTCCTTAACGAGTCAGGTGTCCTCCTGCACTTCCAGGACCCGGCTCTCCAGCT
GAGTGACCTCTATTTCGTGGAGCCAAAGTGGCTCTGTAAAATTATGGCTCAAATCCTCACTGTCAAGGTA
GAGGGCTGTCCAAAGCACCCAAAGGGCATCATCTCGCGTCGCGACGTGGAAAAGTTTCTCTCTAAGAAGC
GCAAGTTTCCCAAGAACTACATGAGCCAGTACTTTAAACTGTTGGAGAAGTTCCAGATCGCTCTGCCTAT
CGGCGAAGAGTACCTGTTGGTTCCTTCCTCCCTGTCCGATCACCGCCCCGTGATTGAGCTGCCTCACTGC
GAGAACAGCGAGATTATCATTCGCCTATACGAGATGCCGTACTTTCCGATGGGCTTCTGGTCAAGGCTCA
TCAATCGTCTGCTTGAAATCTCCCCATATATGCTGAGCGGTCGTGAACGCGCTCTGAGGCCAAACCGGAT
GTACTGGCGCCAGGGGATTTACTTGAACTGGTCCCCTGAGGCTTATTGTCTGGTGGGCTCGGAAGTCCTG
GATAACCACCCCGAATCATTCCTGAAGATCACCGTTCCTTCCTGCCGTAAGGGTTGCATTCTATTGGGAC
AGGTGGTGGATCATATCGATTCCCTGATGGAGGAGTGGTTCCCTGGCCTGTTGGAGATCGACATCTGTGG
CGAGGGTGAGACCCTGCTGAAGAAGTGGGCACTCTACAGTTTCAATGACGGCGAAGAACACCAGAAGATT
CTGCTCGACGACCTCATGAAGAAGGCCGAGGAGGGCGACCTGCTCGTGAACCCCGACCAGCCTAGGCTGA
CCATCCCCATCTCCCAGATTGCACCCGACCTTATCCTCGCTGACCTGCCTCGCAACATCATGCTGAACAA
TGACGAGCTGGAGTTTGAACAAGCACCCGAGTTCCTGCTAGGCGACGGCTCTTTCGGTTCAGTTTACCGT
GCTGCTTACGAGGGTGAAGAGGTTGCCGTGAAGATTTTTAACAAGCACACTTCGCTCCGTCTGCTGCGTC
AGGAGCTTGTGGTTCTCTGCCACCTGCACCACCCTTCCCTGATCTCCCTGCTGGCCGCCGGCATTAGGCC
TCGCATGCTAGTGATGGAACTGGCCAGTAAGGGTTCATTGGACCGCCTGCTGCAGCAGGACAAGGCTAGC
CTGACCCGTACGCTCCAGCACCGTATCGCCCTGCATGTGGCCGACGGACTGCGCTACTTGCACAGTGCCA
TGATCATTTATCGCGATCTGAAGCCTCATAATGTTCTTCTGTTCACGCTCTACCCAAACGCAGCTATCAT
TGCCAAAATTGCCGATTACGGCATAGCCCAGTACTGCTGTCGTATGGGTATCAAGACTAGCGAGGGTACA
CCTGGGTTCCGCGCTCCCGAAGTCGCACGCGGGAACGTGATCTACAACCAGCAGGCCGACGTGTACTCGT
TTGGCCTGCTCCTGTATGACATTCTCACTACCGGAGGCCGGATTGTGGAGGGCCTGAAATTTCCCAACGA
GTTCGACGAGCTGGAGATCCAGGGCAAGCTGCCTGACCCCGTGAAGGAGTACGGTTGTGCACCCTGGCCT
ATGGTGGAGAAGCTCATTAAGCAGTGTCTGAAGGAGAACCCTCAGGAACGCCCCACAAGCGCCCAGGTGT
TCGACATTCTAAACTCTGCAGAGTTAGTGTGTCTGACTAGGCGTATCTTACTCCCGAAGAACGTGATCGT
TGAGTGCATGGTGGCAACGCACCACAACTCGCGTAACGCTAGCATCTGGTTAGGATGTGGGCATACCGAT
CGTGGCCAGCTGAGTTTCCTCGACCTCAACACCGAGTAAAGCTTGCGGCCGCACTCGAGCACCACCACCA
CCACCACTAACCTAGGTAGCTGAGCGCATGCAAGCTGATCCGGGTTATTAGTACATTTATTAAGCGCTAG
ATTCTGTGCGTTGTTGATTTACAGACAATTGTTGTACGTATTTTAATAATTCATTAAATTTATAATCTTT
AGGGTGGTATGTTAGAGCGAAAATCAAATGATTTTCAGCGTCTTTATATCTGAATTTAAATATTAAATCC
TCAATAGATTTGTAAAATAGGTTTCGATTAGTTTCAAACAAGGGTTGTTTTTCCGAACCGATGGCTGGAC
TATCTAATGGATTTTCGCTCAACGCCACAAAACTTGCCAAATCTTGTAGCAGCAATCTAGCTTTGTCGAT
ATTCGTTTGTGTTTTGTTTTGTAATAAAGGTTCGACGTCGTTCAAAATATTATGCGCTTTTGTATTTCTT
TCATCACTGTCGTTAGTGTACAATTGACTCGACGTAAACACGTTAAATAGAGCTTGGACATATTTAACAT
CGGGCGTGTTAGCTTTATTAGGCCGATTATCGTCGTCGTCCCAACCCTCGTCGTTAGAAGTTGCTTCCGA
AGACGATTTTGCCATAGCCACACGACGCCTATTAATTGTGTCGGCTAACACGTCCGCGATCAAATTTGTA
GTTGAGCTTTTTGGAATTATTTCTGATTGCGGGCGTTTTTGGGCGGGTTTCAATCTAACTGTGCCCGATT
TTAATTCAGACAACACGTTAGAAAGCGATGGTGCAGGCGGTGGTAACATTTCAGACGGCAAATCTACTAA
TGGCGGCGGTGGTGGAGCTGATGATAAATCTACCATCGGTGGAGGCGCAGGCGGGGCTGGCGGCGGAGGC
GGAGGCGGAGGTGGTGGCGGTGATGCAGACGGCGGTTTAGGCTCAAATGTCTCTTTAGGCAACACAGTCG
GCACCTCAACTATTGTACTGGTTTCGGGCGCCGTTTTTGGTTTGACCGGTCTGAGACGAGTGCGATTTTT
TTCGTTTCTAATAGCTTCCAACAATTGTTGTCTGTCGTCTAAAGGTGCAGCGGGTTGAGGTTCCGTCGGC
ATTGGTGGAGCGGGCGGCAATTCAGACATCGATGGTGGTGGTGGTGGTGGAGGCGCTGGAATGTTAGGCA
CGGGAGAAGGTGGTGGCGGCGGTGCCGCCGGTATAATTTGTTCTGGTTTAGTTTGTTCGCGCACGATTGT
GGGCACCGGCGCAGGCGCCGCTGGCTGCACAACGGAAGGTCGTCTGCTTCGAGGCAGCGCTTGGGGTGGT
GGCAATTCAATATTATAATTGGAATACAAATCGTAAAAATCTGCTATAAGCATTGTAATTTCGCTATCGT
TTACCGTGCCGATATTTAACAACCGCTCAATGTAAGCAATTGTATTGTAAAGAGATTGTCTCAAGCTCGG
ATCGATCCCGCACGCCGATAACAAGCCTTTTCATTTTTACTACAGCATTGTAGTGGCGAGACACTTCGCT
GTCGTCGAGGTTTAAACGCTTCCTCGCTCACTGACTCGCTGCGCTCGGTCGTTCGGCTGCGGCGAGCGGT
ATCAGCTCACTCAAAGGCGGTAATACGGTTATCCACAGAATCAGGGGATAACGCAGGAAAGAACATGTGA
GCAAAAGGCCAGCAAAAGGCCAGGAACCGTAAAAAGGCCGCGTTGCTGGCGTTTTTCCATAGGCTCCGCC
CCCCTGACGAGCATCACAAAAATCGACGCTCAAGTCAGAGGTGGCGAAACCCGACAGGACTATAAAGATA
CCAGGCGTTTCCCCCTGGAAGCTCCCTCGTGCGCTCTCCTGTTCCGACCCTGCCGCTTACCGGATACCTG
TCCGCCTTTCTCCCTTCGGGAAGCGTGGCGCTTTCTCATAGCTCACGCTGTAGGTATCTCAGTTCGGTGT
AGGTCGTTCGCTCCAAGCTGGGCTGTGTGCACGAACCCCCCGTTCAGCCCGACCGCTGCGCCTTATCCGG
TAACTATCGTCTTGAGTCCAACCCGGTAAGACACGACTTATCGCCACTGGCAGCAGCCACTGGTAACAGG
ATTAGCAGAGCGAGGTATGTAGGCGGTGCTACAGAGTTCTTGAAGTGGTGGCCTAACTACGGCTACACTA
GAAGGACAGTATTTGGTATCTGCGCTCTGCTGAAGCCAGTTACCTTCGGAAAAAGAGTTGGTAGCTCTTG
ATCCGGCAAACAAACCACCGCTGGTAGCGGTGGTTTTTTTGTTTGCAAGCAGCAGATTACGCGCAGAAAA
AAAGGATCTCAAGAAGATCCTTTGATCTTTTCTACGGGGTCTGACGCTCAGTGGAACGAAAACTCACGTT
AAGGGATTTTGGTCATGAGATTATCAAAAAGGATCTTCACCTAGATCCTTTTAAATTAAAAATGAAGTTT
TAAATCAATCTAAAGTATATATGAGTAAACTTGGTCTGACAGTTACCAATGCTTAATCAGTGAGGCACCT
ATCTCAGCGATCTGTCTATTTCGTTCATCCATAGTTGCCTGACTCCCCGTCGTGTAGATAACTACGATAC
GGGAGGGCTTACCATCTGGCCCCAGTGCTGCAATGATACCGCGAGACCCACGCTCACCGGCTCCAGATTT
ATCAGCAATAAACCAGCCAGCCGGAAGGGCCGAGCGCAGAAGTGGTCCTGCAACTTTATCCGCCTCCATC
CAGTCTATTAATTGTTGCCGGGAAGCTAGAGTAAGTAGTTCGCCAGTTAATAGTTTGCGCAACGTTGTTG
CCATTGCTACAGGCATCGTGGTGTCACGCTCGTCGTTTGGTATGGCTTCATTCAGCTCCGGTTCCCAACG
ATCAAGGCGAGTTACATGATCCCCCATGTTGTGCAAAAAAGCGGTTAGCTCCTTCGGTCCTCCGATCGTT
GTCAGAAGTAAGTTGGCCGCAGTGTTATCACTCATGGTTATGGCAGCACTGCATAATTCTCTTACTGTCA
TGCCATCCGTAAGATGCTTTTCTGTGACTGGTGAGTACTCAACCAAGTCATTCTGAGAATAGTGTATGCG
GCGACCGAGTTGCTCTTGCCCGGCGTCAATACGGGATAATACCGCGCCACATAGCAGAACTTTAAAAGTG
CTCATCATTGGAAAACGTTCTTCGGGGCGAAAACTCTCAAGGATCTTACCGCTGTTGAGATCCAGTTCGA
TGTAACCCACTCGTGCACCCAACTGATCTTCAGCATCTTTTACTTTCACCAGCGTTTCTGGGTGAGCAAA
AACAGGAAGGCAAAATGCCGCAAAAAAGGGAATAAGGGCGACACGGAAATGTTGAATACTCATACTCTTC
CTTTTTCAATATTATTGAAGCATTTATCAGGGTTATTGTCTCATGAGCGGATACATATTTGAATGTATTT
AGAAAAATAAACAAATAGGGGTTCCGCGCACATTTCCCCGAAAAGTGCCACCTG
[124 nt withheld, positions 8945-9068]
C
[91 nt withheld, positions 9070-9160]
A
[49 nt withheld, positions 9162-9210]
CCTTTGACGTTGGAGTCCACGTTCTTT
[37 nt withheld, positions 9238-9274]
ACCCTATCTCGGTCTATTCTTTTGATTTATAAGGGATTTTGCCGATTTCGGCCTATTGGTTAAAAAATGA
GCTGATTTAACAAAAATTTAACGCGAATTTTAACAAAATATTAACGTTTACAATTTCCCATTCGCCATTC
AGGCTGCGCAACTGTTGGGAAGGGCGATCGGTGCGGGCCTCTTCGCTATTACGCCA
