>Addgene plasmid #40518 | pEMB018 / LRRK2_BC_1510_2187 | addgene partial sequence | sequence record 53999 | DSP2466For 5'-GAATTTCGTCGACAGATC-3'
CCATCTCGCAATAAATAAGTATTTTACTGTTTTCGTAACAGTTTTGTAATAAAAAAACCTATAAATATAG
GATCTATGCACCACCATCACCACCATCACCACTTGGTGCCCCGCGGATCCAACTTCAAAATTCGCGACCA
GCTGGTGGTCGGACAGCTGATCCCCGACTGCTACGTGGAACTTGAGAAGATCATCCTGAGCGAGCGCAAG
AATGTGCCTATCGAGTTTCCAGTGATCGATCGCAAACGTCTCCTCCAGCTCGTGCGTGAGAATCAGCTGC
AGCTCGACGAGAACGAGCTGCCTCATGCTGTGCACTTCCTTAACGAGTCAGGTGTCCTCCTGCACTTCCA
GGACCCGGCTCTCCAGCTGAGTGACCTCTATTTCGTGGAGCCAAAGTGGCTCTGTAAAATTATGGCTCAA
ATCCTCACTGTCAAGGTAGAGGGCTGTCCAAAGCACCCAAAGGGCATCATCTCGCGTCGCGACGTGGAAA
AGTTTCTCTCTAAGAAGCGCAAGTTTCCCAAGAACTACATGAGCCAGTACTTTAAACTGTTGGAGAAGTT
CCAGATCGCTCTGCCTATCGGCGAAGAGTACCTGTTGGTTCCTTCCTCCCTGTCCGATCACCGCCCCGTG
ATTGAGCTGCCTCACTGCGAGAACAGCGAGATTATCATTCGCCTATACGAGATGCCGTACTTTCCGATGG
GCTTCTGGTCAAGGCTCATCAATCGTCTGCTTGAAATCTCCCCATATATGCTGAGCGGTCGTGAACGCGC
TCTGAGGCCAAACCGGATGTACTGGCGCCAGGGGATTTACTTGAACTGGTCCCCTGAGGCTTATTGTCTG
GTGGGCTCGGAAGTCCTGGATAACCACCCCGAATCATTCCTGAAGATCACCGTTCCTTCCTGCCGTAAGG
GTTGCATTCTATTGGGACA
