>Addgene plasmid #40518 | pEMB018 / LRRK2_BC_1510_2187 | addgene partial sequence | sequence record 54001 | DSP2466Rev 5'-AATAACCCGGATCAGCTT-3'
GGTGGTGGTGGTGGTGCTCGAGTGCGGCCGCAAGCTTTACTCGGTGTTGAGGTCGAGGAAACTCAGCTGG
CCACGATCGGTATGCCCACATCCTAACCAGATGCTAGCGTTACGCGAGTTGTGGTGCGTTGCCACCATGC
ACTCAACGATCACGTTCTTCGGGAGTAAGATACGCCTAGTCAGACACACTAACTCTGCAGAGTTTAGAAT
GTCGAACACCTGGGCGCTTGTGGGGCGTTCCTGAGGGTTCTCCTTCAGACACTGCTTAATGAGCTTCTCC
ACCATAGGCCAGGGTGCACAACCGTACTCCTTCACGGGGTCAGGCAGCTTGCCCTGGATCTCCAGCTCGT
CGAACTCGTTGGGAAATTTCAGGCCCTCCACAATCCGGCCTCCGGTAGTGAGAATGTCATACAGGAGCAG
GCCAAACGAGTACACGTCGGCCTGCTGGTTGTAGATCACGTTCCCGCGTGCGACTTCGGGAGCGCGGAAC
CCAGGTGTACCCTCGCTAGTCTTGATACCCATACGACAGCAGTACTGGGCTATGCCGTAATCGGCAATTT
TGGCAATGATAGCTGCGTTTGGGTAGAGCGTGAACAGAAGAACATTATGAGGCTTCAGATCGCGATAAAT
GATCATGGCACTGTGCAAGTAGCGCAGTCCGTCGGCCACATGCAGGGCGATACGGTGCTGGAGCGTACGG
GTCAGGCTAGCCTTGTCCTGCTGCAGCAGGCGGTCCAATGAACCCTTACTGGCCAGTTCCATCACTAGCA
TGCGAGGCCTAATGCCGGCGG
